>Addgene plasmid #84920 | hGli2 flag3x | addgene full sequence | sequence record 203620 | Addgene NGS Result
GTAAAACGACGGCCAGTGCCAAGCTGATCTATACATTGAATCAATATTGGCAATTAGCCATATTAGTCAT
TGGTTATATAGCATAAATCAATATTGGCTATTGGCCATTGCATACGTTGTATCTATATCATAATATGTAC
ATTTATATTGGCTCATGTCCAATATGACCGCCATGTTGACATTGATTATTGACTAGTTATTAATAGTAAT
CAATTACGGGGTCATTAGTTCATAGCCCATATATGGAGTTCCGCGTTACATAACTTACGGTAAATGGCCC
GCCTGGCTGACCGCCCAACGACCCCCGCCCATTGACGTCAATAATGACGTATGTTCCCATAGTAACGCCA
ATAGGGACTTTCCATTGACGTCAATGGGTGGAGTATTTACGGTAAACTGCCCACTTGGCAGTACATCAAG
TGTATCATATGCCAAGTCCGCCCCCTATTGACGTCAATGACGGTAAATGGCCCGCCTGGCATTATGCCCA
GTACATGACCTTACGGGACTTTCCTACTTGGCAGTACATCTACGTATTAGTCATCGCTATTACCATGGTG
ATGCGGTTTTGGCAGTACACCAATGGGCGTGGATAGCGGTTTGACTCACGGGGATTTCCAAGTCTCCACC
CCATTGACGTCAATGGGAGTTTGTTTTGGCACCAAAATCAACGGGACTTTCCAAAATGTCGTAATAACCC
CGCCCCGTTGACGCAAATGGGCGGTAGGCGTGTACGGTGGGAGGTCTATATAAGCAGAGCTCGTTTAGTG
AACCGTCAGAATTAAGCTTGCGGCCGCGAATTCAATGGAGACGTCTGCCTCAGCCACTGCCTCCGAGAAG
CAAGAAGCCAAAAGTGGGATCCTGGAGGCCGCTGGCTTCCCCGACCCGGGTAAAAAGGCCTCTCCTTTGG
TGGTGGCTGCAGCGGCAGCAGCAGCGGTAGCTGCCCAAGGAGTGCCGCAGCATCTCTTGCCACCATTCCA
TGCGCCCCTACCGATTGACATGCGACACCAGGAAGGAAGGTACCATTACGAGCCTCATTCTGTCCACGGT
GTGCACGGGCCCCCTGCCCTCAGCGGCAGCCCTGTCATCTCTGACATCTCCTTGATCCGGCTTTCCCCGC
ACCCGGCTGGCCCTGGGGAGTCCCCCTTCAACGCCCCCCACCCGTACGTGAACCCCCACATGGAGCACTA
CCTCCGTTCTGTGCACAGCAGCCCCACGCTCTCCATGATCTCTGCAGCCAGGGGCCTCAGCCCCGCTGAT
GTGGCCCAGGAGCACCTTAAGGAGAGGGGACTGTTTGGCCTTCCTGCTCCAGGCACCACCCCCTCAGACT
ATTACCACCAGATGACCCTCGTGGCAGGCCACCCCGCGCCCTACGGGGACCTGCTGATGCAGAGCGGGGG
CGCTGCCAGCGCACCCCATCTCCACGACTACCTCAACCCCGTGGACGTGTCCCGTTTCTCCAGCCCGCGG
GTGACGCCCCGCCTGAGCCGCAAGCGGGCGCTGTCCATCTCCCCACTCTCAGACGCCAGCCTGGACCTGC
AGCGGATGATCCGCACCTCACCCAACTCGCTAGTGGCCTACATCAACAACTCCCGAAGCAGCTCAGCGGC
CAGCGGTTCCTACGGGCATCTGTCAGCGGGTGCCCTCAGCCCAGCCTTCACCTTCCCCCACCCCATCAAC
CCCGTGGCCTACCAGCAGATTCTGAGCCAGCAGAGGGGTCTGGGGTCAGCCTTTGGACACACACCACCCC
TGATCCAGCCCTCACCCACCTTCCTGGCCCAGCAGCCCATGGCCCTCACCTCCATCAATGCCACGCCCAC
CCAGCTCAGCAGCAGCAGCAACTGTCTGAGTGACACCAACCAGAACAAGCAGAGCAGTGAGTCGGCCGTC
AGCAGCACCGTCAACCCTGTCGCCATTCACAAGCGCAGCAAGGTCAAGACCGAGCCTGAGGGCCTGCGGC
CGGCCTCCCCTCTGGCGCTGACGCAGGGCCAGGTGTCTGGACACGGCTCATGTGGGTGTGCCCTTCCCCT
CTCCCAGGAGCAGCTGGCTGACCTCAAGGAAGATCTGGACAGGGATGACTGTAAGCAGGAGGCTGAGGTG
GTCATCTATGAGACCAACTGCCACTGGGAAGACTGCACCAAGGAGTACGACACCCAGGAGCAGCTGGTGC
ATCACATCAACAACGAGCACATCCACGGGGAGAAGAAGGAGTTTGTGTGCCGCTGGCAGGCCTGCACGCG
GGAGCAGAAGCCCTTCAAGGCGCAGTACATGCTGGTGGTGCACATGCGGCGACACACGGGCGAGAAGCCC
CACAAGTGCACGTTCGAGGGCTGCTCGAAGGCCTACTCCCGCCTGGAGAACCTGAAGACACACCTGCGGT
CCCACACCGGGGAGAAGCCATATGTGTGTGAGCACGAGGGCTGCAACAAAGCCTTCTCCAACGCCTCGGA
CCGCGCCAAGCACCAGAATCGCACCCACTCCAACGAGAAACCCTACATCTGCAAGATCCCAGGCTGCACC
AAGAGATACACAGACCCCAGCTCTCTCCGGAAGCATGTGAAAACGGTCCACGGCCCAGATGCCCACGTCA
CCAAGAAGCAGCGCAATGACGTGCACCTCCGCACACCGCTGCTCAAAGAGAATGGGGACAGTGAGGCCGG
CACGGAGCCTGGCGGCCCAGAGAGCACCGAGGCCAGCAGCACCAGCCAGGCCGTGGAGGACTGCCTGCAC
GTCAGAGCCATCAAGACCGAGAGCTCCGGGCTGTGTCAGTCCAGCCCCGGGGCCCAGTCGTCCTGCAGCA
GCGAGCCCTCTCCTCTGGGCAGTGCCCCCAACAATGACAGTGGCGTGGAGATGCCGGGGACGGGGCCCGG
GAGCCTGGGAGACCTGACGGCACTGGATGACACACCCCCAGGGGCCGACACCTCAGCCCTGGCTGCCCCC
TCCGCTGGTGGCCTCCAGCTGCGCAAACACATGACCACCATGCACCGGTTCGAGCAGCTCAAGAAGGAGA
AGCTCAAGTCACTCAAGGATTCCTGCTCATGGGCCGGGCCGACTCCACACACGCGGAACACCAAGCTGCC
TCCCCTCCCGGGAAGTGGCTCCATCCTGGAAAACTTCAGTGGCAGTGGGGGCGGCGGGCCCGCGGGGCTG
CTGCCGAACCCGCGGCTGTCGGAGCTGTCCGCGAGCGAGGTGACCATGCTGAGCCAGCTGCAGGAGCGCC
GCGACAGCTCCACCAGCACGGTCAGCTCGGCCTACACCGTGAGCCGCCGCTCCTCCGGCATCTCCCCCTA
CTTCTCCAGCCGCCGCTCCAGCGAGGCCTCGCCCCTGGGCGCCGGCCGCCCGCACAACGCGAGCTCCGCT
GACTCCTACGACCCCATCTCCACGGACGCGTCGCGGCGCTCGAGCGAGGCCAGCCAGTGCAGCGGCGGCT
CCGGGCTGCTCAACCTCACGCCGGCGCAGCAGTACAGCCTGCGGGCCAAGTACGCGGCAGCCACTGGCGG
CCCCCCGCCCACTCCGCTGCCGGGCCTGGAGCGCATGAGCCTGCGGACCAGGCTGGCGCTGCTGGACGCG
CCCGAGCGCACGCTGCCCGCCGGCTGCCCACGCCCACTGGGGCCGCGGCGTGGCAGCGACGGGCCGACCT
ATGGCCACGGCCACGCGGGGGCTGCGCCCGCCTTCCCCCACGAGGCTCCAGGCGGCGGAGCCAGGCGGGC
CAGCGACCCTGTGCGGCGGCCCGATGCCCTGTCCCTGCCGCGGGTGCAGCGCTTCCACAGCACCCACAAC
GTGAACCCCGGCCCGCTGCCGCCCTGTGCCGACAGGCGAGGCCTCCGCCTGCAGAGCCACCCGAGCACCG
ACGGCGGCCTGGCCCGCGGCGCCTACTCGCCCCGGCCGCCTAGCATCAGCGAGAACGTGGCGATGGAGGC
CGTGGCGGCAGGAGTGGACGGCGCGGGGCCCGAGGCCGACCTGGGGCTGCCGGAGGACGACCTGGTGCTT
CCAGACGACGTGGTGCAGTACATCAAGGCGCACGCCAGTGGCGCTCTGGACGAGGGCACCGGGCAGGTGT
ATCCCACGGAAAGCACTGGCTTCTCTGACAACCCCAGACTACCCAGCCCGGGGCTGCACGGCCAGCGCAG
GATGGTGGCTGCGGACTCCAACGTGGGCCCCTCCGCCCCTATGCTGGGAGGATGCCAGTTAGGCTTTGGG
GCGCCCTCCAGCCTGAACAAAAATAACATGCCTGTGCAGTGGAATGAGGTGAGCTCCGGCACCGTAGACG
CCCTGGCCAGCCAGGTGAAGCCTCCACCCTTTCCTCAGGGCAACCTGGCGGTGGTGCAGCAGAAGCCTGC
CTTTGGCCAGTACCCGGGCTACAGTCCGCAAGGCCTACAGGCTAGCCCTGGGGGCCTGGACAGCACGCAG
CCACACCTGCAGCCCCGCAGCGGAGCCCCCTCCCAGGGCATCCCCAGGGTAAACTACATGCAGCAGCTGC
GACAGCCAGTGGCAGGCAGCCAGTGTCCTGGCATGACTACCACTATGAGCCCCCATGCCTGCTATGGCCA
AGTCCACCCCCAGCTGAGCCCCAGCACCATCAGTGGGGCCCTCAACCAGTTCCCCCAATCCTGCAGCAAC
ATGCCAGCCAAGCCAGGGCATCTGGGGCACCCTCAGCAGACAGAAGTGGCACCTGACCCCACCACGATGG
GCAATCGCCACAGGGAACTTGGGGTCCCCGATTCAGCCCTGGCTGGAGTGCCACCACCTCACCCAGTCCA
GAGCTACCCACAGCAGAGCCATCACCTGGCAGCCTCCATGAGCCAGGAGGGCTACCACCAGGTCCCCAGC
CTTCTGCCTGCCCGCCAGCCTGGCTTCATGGAGCCCCAAACAGGCCCGATGGGGGTGGCTACAGCAGGCT
TTGGCCTAGTGCAGCCCCGGCCTCCCCTCGAGCCCAGCCCCACTGGCCGCCACCGTGGGGTACGTGCTGT
GCAGCAGCAGCTGGCCTACGCCAGGGCCACAGGCCATGCCATGGCTGCCATGCCGTCCAGTCAGGAAACA
GCAGAGGCTGTGCCCAAGGGAGCGATGGGCAACATGGGGTCGGTGCCTCCCCAGCCGCCTCCGCAGGACG
CAGGTGGGGCCCCGGACCACAGCATGCTCTACTACTACGGCCAGATCCACATGTACGAACAGGATGGAGG
CCTGGAGAACCTCGGGAGCTGCCAGGTCATGCGGTCCCAGCCACCACAGCCACAGGCCTGTCAGGACAGC
ATCCAGCCCCAGCCCTTGCCCTCACCAGGGGTCAACCAGGTGTCCAGCACTGTGGACTCCCAGCTCCTGG
AGGCCCCCCAGATTGACTTCGATGCCATCATGGATGATGGCGATCACTCGAGTTTGTTCTCGGGTGCTCT
GAGCCCCAGCCTCCTCCACAGCCTCTCCCAGAACTCCTCCCGCCTCACCACCCCCCGAAACTCCTTGACC
CTGCCCTCCATCCCCGCAGGCATCAGCAACATGGCTGTCGGGGACATGAGCTCCATGCTCACCAGCCTCG
CCGAGGAGAGCAAGTTCCTGAACATGATGACCTCTAGAGGATCCCGGGCTGACTACAAAGACCATGACGG
TGATTATAAAGATCATGACATCGACTACAAGGATGACGATGACAAGTAGTGATCCCGGGTGGCATCCCTG
TGACCCCTCCCCAGTGCCTCTCCTGGCCCTGGAAGTTGCCACTCCAGTGCCCACCAGCCTTGTCCTAATA
AAATTAAGTTGCATCATTTTGTCTGACTAGGTGTCCTTCTATAATATTATGGGGTGGAGGGGGGTGGTAT
GGAGCAAGGGGCAAGTTGGGAAGACAACCTGTAGGGCCTGCGGGGTCTATTGGGAACCAAGCTGGAGTGC
AGTGGCACAATCTTGGCTCACTGCAATCTCCGCCTCCTGGGTTCAAGCGATTCTCCTGCCTCAGCCTCCC
GAGTTGTTGGGATTCCAGGCATGCATGACCAGGCTCAGCTAATTTTTGTTTTTTTGGTAGAGACGGGGTT
TCACCATATTGGCCAGGCTGGTCTCCAACTCCTAATCTCAGGTGATCTACCCACCTTGGCCTCCCAAATT
GCTGGGATTACAGGCGTGAACCACTGCTCCCTTCCCTGTCCTTCTGATTTTAAAATAACTATACCAGCAG
GAGGACGTCCAGACACAGCATAGGCTACCTGGCCATGCCCAACCGGTGGGACATTTGAGTTGCTTGCTTG
GCACTGTCCTCTCATGCGTTGGGTCCACTCAGTAGATGCCTGTTGAATTGGGTACGCGGCCAGCTTGGCT
GTGGAATGTGTGTCAGTTAGGGTGTGGAAAGTCCCCAGGCTCCCCAGCAGGCAGAAGTATGCAAAGCATG
CATCTCAATTAGTCAGCAACCAGGTGTGGAAAGTCCCCAGGCTCCCCAGCAGGCAGAAGTATGCAAAGCA
TGCATCTCAATTAGTCAGCAACCATAGTCCCGCCCCTAACTCCGCCCATCCCGCCCCTAACTCCGCCCAG
TTCCGCCCATTCTCCGCCCCATGGCTGACTAATTTTTTTTATTTATGCAGAGGCCGAGGCCGCCTCGGCC
TCTGAGCTATTCCAGAAGTAGTGAGGAGGCTTTTTTGGAGGAATTGATCAGCTTGGGATCTGATCAAGAG
ACAGGATGAGGATCGTTTCGCATGATTGAACAAGATGGATTGCACGCAGGTTCTCCGGCCGCTTGGGTGG
AGAGGCTATTCGGCTATGACTGGGCACAACAGACAATCGGCTGCTCTGATGCCGCCGTGTTCCGGCTGTC
AGCGCAGGGGCGCCCGGTTCTTTTTGTCAAGACCGACCTGTCCGGTGCCCTGAATGAACTGCAGGACGAG
GCAGCGCGGCTATCGTGGCTGGCCACGACGGGCGTTCCTTGCGCAGCTGTGCTCGACGTTGTCACTGAAG
CGGGAAGGGACTGGCTGCTATTGGGCGAAGTGCCGGGGCAGGATCTCCTGTCATCTCACCTTGCTCCTGC
CGAGAAAGTATCCATCATGGCTGATGCAATGCGGCGGCTGCATACGCTTGATCCGGCTACCTGCCCATTC
GACCACCAAGCGAAACATCGCATCGAGCGAGCACGTACTCGGATGGAAGCCGGTCTTGTCGATCAGGATG
ATCTGGACGAAGAGCATCAGGGGCTCGCGCCAGCCGAACTGTTCGCCAGGCTCAAGGCGCGCATGCCCGA
CGGCGAGGATCTCGTCGTGACCCATGGCGATGCCTGCTTGCCGAATATCATGGTGGAAAATGGCCGCTTT
TCTGGATTCATCGACTGTGGCCGGCTGGGTGTGGCGGACCGCTATCAGGACATAGCGTTGGCTACCCGTG
ATATTGCTGAAGAGCTTGGCGGCGAATGGGCTGACCGCTTCCTCGTGCTTTACGGTATCGCCGCTCCCGA
TTCGCAGCGCATCGCCTTCTATCGCCTTCTTGACGAGTTCTTCTGAGCGGGACTCTGGGGTTCGAAATGA
CCGACCAAGCGACGCCCAACCTGCCATCACGAGATTTCGATTCCACCGCCGCCTTCTATGAAAGGTTGGG
CTTCGGAATCGTTTTCCGGGACGCCGGCTGGATGATCCTCCAGCGCGGGGATCTCATGCTGGAGTTCTTC
GCCCACCCCGGGCTCGATCCCCTCGCGAGTTGGTTCAGCTGCTGCCTGAGGCTGGACGACCTCGCGGAGT
TCTACCGGCAGTGCAAATCCGTCGGCATCCAGGAAACCAGCAGCGGCTATCCGCGCATCCATGCCCCCGA
ACTGCAGGAGTGGGGAGGCACGATGGCCGCTTTGGTCGACCCGGACGGGACGCTCCTGCGCCTGATACAG
AACGAATTGCTTGCAGGCATCTCATGAGTGTGTCTTCCCGTTTTCCGCCTGAGGTCACTGCGTGGATGGA
GCGCTGGCGCCTGCTGCGCGACGGCGAGCTGCTCACCACCCACTCGCCAAGCTGGAACCGTAAAAGGCCG
CGTTGCTGGCGTTTTTCCATAGGCTCCGCCCCCCTGACGAGCATCACAAAAATCGACGCTCAAGTCAGAG
GTGGCGAAACCCGACAGGACTATAAAGATACCAGGCGTTTCCCCCTGGAAGCTCCCTCGTGCGCTCTCCT
GTTCCGACCCTGCCGCTTACCGGATACCTGTCCGCCTTTCTCCCTTCGGGAAGCGTGGCGCTTTCTCATA
GCTCACGCTGTAGGTATCTCAGTTCGGTGTAGGTCGTTCGCTCCAAGCTGGGCTGTGTGCACGAACCCCC
CGTTCAGCCCGACCGCTGCGCCTTATCCGGTAACTATCGTCTTGAGTCCAACCCGGTAAGACACGACTTA
TCGCCACTGGCAGCAGCCACTGGTAACAGGATTAGCAGAGCGAGGTATGTAGGCGGTGCTACAGAGTTCT
TGAAGTGGTGGCCTAACTACGGCTACACTAGAAGAACAGTATTTGGTATCTGCGCTCTGCTGAAGCCAGT
TACCTTCGGAAAAAGAGTTGGTAGCTCTTGATCCGGCAAACAAACCACCGCTGGTAGCGGTGGTTTTTTT
GTTTGCAAGCAGCAGATTACGCGCAGAAAAAAAGGATCTCAAGAAGATCCTTTGATCTTTTCTACGGGGT
CTGACGCTCAGTGGAACGAAAACTCACGTTAAGGGATTTTGGTCATGAGATTATCAAAAAGGATCTTCAC
CTAGATCCTTTTAAATTAAAAATGAAGTTTTAAATCAATCTAAAGTATATATGAGTAAACTTGGTCTGAC
AGTTACCAATGCTTAATCAGTGAGGCACCTATCTCAGCGATCTGTCTATTTCGTTCATCCATAGTTGCCT
GACTCCCCGTCGTGTAGATAACTACGATACGGGAGGGCTTACCATCTGGCCCCAGTGCTGCAATGATACC
GCGAGACCCACGCTCACCGGCTCCAGATTTATCAGCAATAAACCAGCCAGCCGGAAGGGCCGAGCGCAGA
AGTGGTCCTGCAACTTTATCCGCCTCCATCCAGTCTATTAATTGTTGCCGGGAAGCTAGAGTAAGTAGTT
CGCCAGTTAATAGTTTGCGCAACGTTGTTGCCATTGCTACAGGCATCGTGGTGTCACGCTCGTCGTTTGG
TATGGCTTCATTCAGCTCCGGTTCCCAACGATCAAGGCGAGTTACATGATCCCCCATGTTGTGCAAAAAA
GCGGTTAGCTCCTTCGGTCCTCCGATCGTTGTCAGAAGTAAGTTGGCCGCAGTGTTATCACTCATGGTTA
TGGCAGCACTGCATAATTCTCTTACTGTCATGCCATCCGTAAGATGCTTTTCTGTGACTGGTGAGTACTC
AACCAAGTCATTCTGAGAATAGTGTATGCGGCGACCGAGTTGCTCTTGCCCGGCGTCAATACGGGATAAT
ACCGCGCCACATAGCAGAACTTTAAAAGTGCTCATCATTGGAAAACGTTCTTCGGGGCGAAAACTCTCAA
GGATCTTACCGCTGTTGAGATCCAGTTCGATGTAACCCACTCGTGCACCCAACTGATCTTCAGCATCTTT
TACTTTCACCAGCGTTTCTGGGTGAGCAAAAACAGGAAGGCAAAATGCCGCAAAAAAGGGAATAAGGGCG
ACACGGAAATGTTGAATACTCATACTCTTCCTTTTTCAATATTATTGAAGCATTTATCAGGGTTATTGTC
TCATGAGCGGATACATATTTGAATGTATTTAGAAAAATAAACAAATAGGGGTTCCGCGCACATTTCCCCG
AAAAGTGCCACCTG
[124 nt withheld, positions 9745-9868]
C
[91 nt withheld, positions 9870-9960]
A
[49 nt withheld, positions 9962-10010]
CCTTTGACGTTGGAGTCCACGTTCTTT
[37 nt withheld, positions 10038-10074]
ACCCTATCTCGGTCTATTCTTTTGATTTATAAGGGATTTTGCCGATTTCGGCCTATTGGTTAAAAAATGA
GCTGATTTAACAAAAATTTAACGCGAATTTTAACAAAATATTAACGCTTACAATTTCCATTCGCCATTCA
GGCTGCGCAACTGTTGGGAAGGGCGATCGGTGCGGGCCTCTTCGCTATTACGCCAGCTGGCGAAAGGGGG
ATGTGCTGCAAGGCGATTAAGTTGGGTAACGCCAGGGTTTTCCCAGTCACGACGTT
Features (pLannotate 1.2.2; 14 found; start..end, strand, type, name):
    178..557     +  enhancer       CMV enhancer: human cytomegalovirus immediate early enhancer
    559..758     +  promoter       CMV promoter: human cytomegalovirus (CMV) immediate early promoter
    805..5562    +  CDS            GLI2: GLI2_HUMAN - Also known as THP From Homo sapiens (Human).
   5581..5646    +  CDS            3xFLAG: three tandem FLAG® epitope tags, followed by an enterokinase cleavage site
   5657..6279    +  polyA_signal   hGH poly(A) signal: human growth hormone polyadenylation signal
   6321..6618    +  promoter       SV40 promoter: SV40 enhancer and early promoter
   6672..7463    +  CDS            neo: KKA2_KLEPN - Also known as kan, nptII. Experimental evidence at protein level: Swiss-Prot protein existence level 1. Resistance to kanamycin, neomycin, paromomycin, ribostamycin, butirosin and gentamicin B. From Klebsiella pneumoniae.
   7487..7864    +  CDS            ble: BLE_KLEPN - Experimental evidence at protein level: Swiss-Prot protein existence level 1. Binding protein with a strong affinity to the bleomycin family of antibiotics. Binds to CL990; an antimitotic-antibiotic compound. From Klebsiella pneumoniae.
   7906..7965    +  CDS            str (fragment): STR_KLEPN - Protein inferred from homology: Swiss-Prot protein existence level 3. The aminoglycoside phosphotransferases achieve inactivation of their antibiotic substrates by phosphorylation. From Klebsiella pneumoniae.
   7994..8582    -  rep_origin     ori: high-copy-number ColE1/pMB1/pBR322/pUC origin of replication
   8753..9613    -  CDS            AmpR: β-lactamase; bla; confers resistance to ampicillin, carbenicillin, and related antibiotics
   9614..9718    -  promoter       AmpR promoter: bla
   9745..10173   +  rep_origin     f1 ori (sequence partly withheld): f1 bacteriophage origin of replication; arrow indicates direction of (+) strand synthesis
  10204..18      -  CDS            lacZα (fragment) (across the origin): LacZα fragment of β-galactosidase; lacZ fragment
