[The description below was written by a language model from this plasmid's Addgene catalogue record and pLannotate feature annotations shown in this document.]
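Description:
hGli2 flag3x is a mammalian expression plasmid built on the C-terminal p3xFLAG-CMV14 backbone and carrying the human GLI2 (GLI family zinc finger 2) coding sequence, a zinc-finger transcription factor best known as an effector of Hedgehog signalling. The roughly 4.76 kb insert was cloned between EcoRI and XbaI sites and sits downstream of the human cytomegalovirus immediate-early enhancer and promoter. This arrangement gives strong constitutive transcription in most mammalian cell lines. The GLI2 open reading frame is followed shortly by a 3xFLAG epitope, so the protein is produced with three tandem FLAG tags at its C terminus. That allows detection, immunoprecipitation or affinity purification with anti-FLAG antibodies. A human growth hormone polyadenylation signal terminates the transcript.

A second cassette uses the SV40 enhancer/early promoter to drive the neomycin phosphotransferase gene, allowing G418 selection of stably transfected cells. The annotation also picks up an adjacent ble coding sequence and a fragment of str. These genes accompany neo in the Tn5 transposon and are probably carry-over from it rather than intended markers, and the catalogue entry lists only neomycin/G418. In E. coli the plasmid is maintained at high copy through a ColE1/pUC-type origin and selected with ampicillin via the β-lactamase gene and its own promoter. An f1 phage origin and a residual lacZα fragment are also present.

The sequenced record is 10,340 nt, somewhat shorter than the sum of the listed backbone and insert sizes. The stated purpose is mammalian expression of Gli2, which suits overexpression studies of tagged GLI2.
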