Addgene plasmid #84920: hGli2 flag3x
Purpose: mammalian expression of Gli2
Depositing lab: Martin Fernandez-Zapico. Depositing organization: Mayo Foundation for Medical Education and Research.
Backbone
  Vector backbone: C-Terminal p3xFLAG-CMV14
  Backbone size w/o insert (bp): 6300
  Vector type: Mammalian Expression
  Selectable markers: Neomycin (select with G418)
Growth in bacteria
  Bacterial resistance: Ampicillin, 100 μg/mL
  Growth temperature: 37°C
  Growth strain: DH5alpha
  Copy number: High Copy
Gene/Insert
  Gene/Insert name: Gli2 (alt name: GLI family zinc finger 2)
  Species: H. sapiens (human)
  Insert size (bp): 4758
  GenBank ID: 2736
  Entrez Gene: GLI2 (a.k.a. CJS, HPE9, PHS2, THP1, THP2)
  Promoter: CMV
  Tag / fusion protein: 3xFlag (C terminal on insert)
  Cloning method: Restriction Enzyme; 5′ cloning site EcoRI (unknown if destroyed); 3′ cloning site XbaI (unknown if destroyed)
  Sequencing primers: 5′ CMV-F; 3′ hGH-PA-R
Terms and licenses: Academic/Nonprofit Terms; Industry Terms: Not Available to Industry
How to cite: hGli2 flag3x was a gift from Martin Fernandez-Zapico (Addgene plasmid # 84920 ; http://n2t.net/addgene:84920 ; RRID:Addgene_84920)
