>Addgene plasmid #84920 | hGli2 flag3x | depositor partial sequence | sequence record 163284 | gli2
CCGGACACAATTGGGCGGTAGGCGTGTACGGTGGGAGGTCTATATAAGCAGAGCTCGTTTAGTGAACCGT
CAGAATTAAGCTTGCGGCCGCGAATTCAATGGAGACGTCTGCCTCAGCCACTGCCTCCGAGAAGCAAGAA
GCCAAAAGTGGGATCCTGGAGGCCGCTGGCTTCCCCGACCCGGGTAAAAAGGCCTCTCCTTTGGTGGTGG
CTGCAGCGGCAGCAGCAGCGGTAGCTGCCCAAGGAGTGCCGCAGCATCTCTTGCCACCATTCCATGCGCC
CCTACCGATTGACATGCGACACCAGGAAGGAAGGTACCATTACGAGCCTCATTCTGTCCACGGTGTGCAC
GGGCCCCCTGCCCTCAGCGGCAGCCCTGTCATCTCTGACATCTCCTTGATCCGGCTTTCCCCGCACCCGG
CTGGCCCTGGGGAGTCCCCCTTCAACGCCCCCCACCCGTACGTGAACCCCCACATGGAGCACTACCTCCG
TTCTGTGCACAGCAGCCCCACGCTCTCCATGATCTCTGCAGCCAGGGGCCTCAGCCCCGCTGATGTGGCC
CAGGAGCACCTTAAGGAGAGGGGACTGTTTGGCCTTCCTGCTCCAGGCACCACCCCCTCAGACTATTACC
ACCAGATGACCCTCGTGGCAGGCCACCCCGCGCCCTACGGGGACCTGCTGATGCAGAGCGGGGGCGCTGC
CAGCGCACCCCATCTCCACGACTACCTCAACCCCGTGGACGTGTCCCGTTTCTCCAGCCCGCGGGTGACG
CCCCGCCTGAGCCGCAAGCGGGCGCTGTCCATCTCCCCACTCTCAGACGCCAGCCTGGACCTGCAGCGGA
TGATCCGCACCTCACCCAACTCGCTAGTGGCCTACATCAACAACTCCCGAAGCAGCTCAGCGGCCAGCGG
TTCCTACGGGCATCTGTCAGCGGGTGCCCTCAGCCCAGCCTTCACCTTCCCCCACCCCATCAACCCCGTG
GCCTACCAGCAGATTCTGAGCCAGCAGAGGGGTCTGGGGTCAGCCTTTGGACACACACCACCCCTGATCC
AGCCCTCACCCACCTTCCTGGCCCAGCAGCCCATGGCCCTCACCTCCATCAATGCCACGCCCACCCAGCT
CAGCAGCAGCAGCAACTGTCTGAGTGACACCAACCAGAACAAGCAGAGCAGTGAGTCGGCCGTCAGCAGC
ACCGTCAACCCTGTCGCCATTCACAAGCGCAGCAAGGTCAAGACCGAGCCTGAGGGCCTGCGGCCGGCCT
CCCCTCTGGCGCTGACGCAGGGCCAGGTGTCTGGACACGGCTCATGTGGGTGTGCCCTTCCCCTCTCCCA
GGAGCAGCTGGCTGACCTCAAGGAAGATCTGGACAGGGATGACTGTAAGCAGGAGGCTGAGGTGGTCATC
TATGAGACCAACTGCCACTGGGAAGACTGCACCAAGGAGTACGACACCCAGGAGCAGCTGGTGCATCACA
TCAACAACGAGCACATCCACGGGGAGAAGAAGGAGTTTGTGTGCCGCTGGCAGGCCTGCACGCGGGAGCA
GAAGCCCTTCAAGGCGCAGTACATGCTGGTGGTGCACATGCGGCGACACACGGGCGAGAAGCCCCACAAG
TGCACGTTCGAGGGCTGCTCGAAGGCCTACTCCCGCCTGGAGAACCTGAAGACACACCTGCGGTCCCACA
CCGGGGAGAAGCCATATGTGTGTGAGCACGAGGGCTGCAACAAAGCCTTCTCCAACGCCTCGGACCGCGC
CAAGCACCAGAATCGCACCCACTCCAACGAGAAACCCTACATCTGCAAGATCCCAGGCTGCACCAAGAGA
TACACAGACCCCAGCTCTCTCCGGAAGCATGTGAAAACGGTCCACGGCCCAGATGCCCACGTCACCAAGA
AGCAGCGCAATGACGTGCACCTCCGCACACCGCTGCTCAAAGAGAATGGGGACAGTGAGGCCGGCACGGA
GCCTGGCGGCCCAGAGAGCACCGAGGCCAGCAGCACCAGCCAGGCCGTGGAGGACTGCCTGCACGTCAGA
GCCATCAAGACCGAGAGCTCCGGGCTGTGTCAGTCCAGCCCCGGGGCCCAGTCGTCCTGCAGCAGCGAGC
CCTCTCCTCTGGGCAGTGCCCCCAACAATGACAGTGGCGTGGAGATGCCGGGGACGGGGCCCGGGAGCCT
GGGAGACCTGACGGCACTGGATGACACACCCCCAGGGGCCGACACCTCAGCCCTGGCTGCCCCCTCCGCT
GGTGGCCTCCAGCTGCGCAAACACATGACCACCATGCACCGGTTCGAGCAGCTCAAGAAGGAGAAGCTCA
AGTCACTCAAGGATTCCTGCTCATGGGCCGGGCCGACTCCACACACGCGGAACACCAAGCTGCCTCCCCT
CCCGGGAAGTGGCTCCATCCTGGAAAACTTCAGTGGCAGTGGGGGCGGCGGGCCCGCGGGGCTGCTGCCG
AACCCGCGGCTGTCGGAGCTGTCCGCGAGCGAGGTGACCATGCTGAGCCAGCTGCAGGAGCGCCGCGACA
GCTCCACCAGCACGGTCAGCTCGGCCTACACCGTGAGCCGCCGCTCCTCCGGCATCTCCCCCTACTTCTC
CAGCCGCCGCTCCAGCGAGGCCTCGCCCCTGGGCGCCGGCCGCCCGCACAACGCGAGCTCCGCTGACTCC
TACGACCCCATCTCCACGGACGCGTCGCGGCGCTCGAGCGAGGCCAGCCAGTGCAGCGGCGGCTCCGGGC
TGCTCAACCTCACGCCGGCGCAGCAGTACAGCCTGCGGGCCAAGTACGCGGCAGCCACTGGCGGCCCCCC
GCCCACTCCGCTGCCGGGCCTGGAGCGCATGAGCCTGCGGACCAGGCTGGCGCTGCTGGACGCGCCCGAG
CGCACGCTGCCCGCCGGCTGCCCACGCCCACTGGGGCCGCGGCGTGGCAGCGACGGGCCGACCTATGGCC
ACGGCCACGCGGGGGCTGCGCCCGCCTTCCCCCACGAGGCTCCAGGCGGCGGAGCCAGGCGGGCCAGCGA
CCCTGTGCGGCGGCCCGATGCCCTGTCCCTGCCGCGGGTGCAGCGCTTCCACAGCACCCACAACGTGAAC
CCCGGCCCGCTGCCGCCCTGTGCCGACAGGCGAGGCCTCCGCCTGCAGAGCCACCCGAGCACCGACGGCG
GCCTGGCCCGCGGCGCCTACTCGCCCCGGCCGCCTAGCATCAGCGAGAACGTGGCGATGGAGGCCGTGGC
GGCAGGAGTGGACGGCGCGGGGCCCGAGGCCGACCTGGGGCTGCCGGAGGACGACCTGGTGCTTCCAGAC
GACGTGGTGCAGTACATCAAGGCGCACGCCAGTGGCGCTCTGGACGAGGGCACCGGGCAGGTGTATCCCA
CGGAAAGCACTGGCTTCTCTGACAACCCCAGACTACCCAGCCCGGGGCTGCACGGCCAGCGCAGGATGGT
GGCTGCGGACTCCAACGTGGGCCCCTCCGCCCCTATGCTGGGAGGATGCCAGTTAGGCTTTGGGGCGCCC
TCCAGCCTGAACAAAAATAACATGCCTGTGCAGTGGAATGAGGTGAGCTCCGGCACCGTAGACGCCCTGG
CCAGCCAGGTGAAGCCTCCACCCTTTCCTCAGGGCAACCTGGCGGTGGTGCAGCAGAAGCCTGCCTTTGG
CCAGTACCCGGGCTACAGTCCGCAAGGCCTACAGGCTAGCCCTGGGGGCCTGGACAGCACGCAGCCACAC
CTGCAGCCCCGCAGCGGAGCCCCCTCCCAGGGCATCCCCAGGGTAAACTACATGCAGCAGCTGCGACAGC
CAGTGGCAGGCAGCCAGTGTCCTGGCATGACTACCACTATGAGCCCCCATGCCTGCTATGGCCAAGTCCA
CCCCCAGCTGAGCCCCAGCACCATCAGTGGGGCCCTCAACCAGTTCCCCCAATCCTGCAGCAACATGCCA
GCCAAGCCAGGGCATCTGGGGCACCCTCAGCAGACAGAAGTGGCACCTGACCCCACCACGATGGGCAATC
GCCACAGGGAACTTGGGGTCCCCGATTCAGCCCTGGCTGGAGTGCCACCACCTCACCCAGTCCAGAGCTA
CCCACAGCAGAGCCATCACCTGGCAGCCTCCATGAGCCAGGAGGGCTACCACCAGGTCCCCAGCCTTCTG
CCTGCCCGCCAGCCTGGCTTCATGGAGCCCCAAACAGGCCCGATGGGGGTGGCTACAGCAGGCTTTGGCC
TAGTGCAGCCCCGGCCTCCCCTCGAGCCCAGCCCCACTGGCCGCCACCGTGGGGTACGTGCTGTGCAGCA
GCAGCTGGCCTACGCCAGGGCCACAGGCCATGCCATGGCTGCCATGCCGTCCAGTCAGGAAACAGCAGAG
GCTGTGCCCAAGGGAGCGATGGGCAACATGGGGTCGGTGCCTCCCCAGCCGCCTCCGCAGGACGCAGGTG
GGGCCCCGGACCACAGCATGCTCTACTACTACGGCCAGATCCACATGTACGAACAGGATGGAGGCCTGGA
GAACCTCGGGAGCTGCCAGGTCATGCGGTCCCAGCCACCACAGCCACAGGCCTGTCAGGACAGCATCCAG
CCCCAGCCCTTGCCCTCACCAGGGGTCAACCAGGTGTCCAGCACTGTGGACTCCCAGCTCCTGGAGGCCC
CCCAGATTGACTTCGATGCCATCATGGATGATGGCGATCACTCGAGTTTGTTCTCGGGTGCTCTGAGCCC
CAGCCTCCTCCACAGCCTCTCCCAGAACTCCTCCCGCCTCACCACCCCCCGAAACTCCTTGACCCTGCCC
TCCATCCCCGCAGGCATCAGCAACATGGCTGTCGGGGACATGAGCTCCATGCTCACCAGCCTCGCCGAGG
AGAGCAAGTTCCTGAACATGATGACCTCTAGAGGATCCCGGGCTGACTACAAAGACCATGACGGTGATTA
TAAAGATCATGACATCGACTACAAGGATGACGATGACAAGTAGTGATCCCGGGTGGCATCCCTGTGACCC
CTCCCCAGTGCCTCTCCTGGCCCTGGAAGTTGCCACTCCAGTGCCCACCAGCCTTGTCCTAATAAAATTA
AGTTGCATCATTTTGTCTGACTAGGTGTCCTTCTATAATATTATGGGGTGGAGGGGGGTGGTATGTCTAG
A
