>Addgene plasmid #84920 | hGli2 flag3x | addgene partial sequence | sequence record 166024 | CMV-F 5'-CGCAAATGGGCGGTAGGCGTG-3'
AGCAGAGCTCGTTTAGTGAACCGTCAGAATTAAGCTTGCGGCCGCGAATTCAATGGAGACGTCTGCCTCA
GCCACTGCCTCCGAGAAGCAAGAAGCCAAAAGTGGGATCCTGGAGGCCGCTGGCTTCCCCGACCCGGGTA
AAAAGGCCTCTCCTTTGGTGGTGGCTGCAGCGGCAGCAGCAGCGGTAGCTGCCCAAGGAGTGCCGCAGCA
TCTCTTGCCACCATTCCATGCGCCCCTACCGATTGACATGCGACACCAGGAAGGAAGGTACCATTACGAG
CCTCATTCTGTCCACGGTGTGCACGGGCCCCCTGCCCTCAGCGGCAGCCCTGTCATCTCTGACATCTCCT
TGATCCGGCTTTCCCCGCACCCGGCTGGCCCTGGGGAGTCCCCCTTCAACGCCCCCCACCCGTACGTGAA
CCCCCACATGGAGCACTACCTCCGTTCTGTGCACAGCAGCCCCACGCTCTCCATGATCTCTGCAGCCAGG
GGCCTCAGCCCCGCTGATGTGGCCCAGGAGCACCTTAAGGAGAGGGGACTGTTTGGCCTTCCTGCTCCAG
GCACCACCCCCTCAGACTATTACCACCAGATGACCCTCGTGGCAGGCCACCCCGCGCCCTACGGGGACCT
GCTGATGCAGAGCGGGGGCGCTGCCAGCGCACCCCATCTCCACGACTACCTCAACCCCGTGGACGTGTCC
CGTTTCTCCAGCCCGCGGGTGACGCCCCGCCTGAGCCGCAAGCGGGCGCTGTCCATCTCCCCACTCTCAG
ACGCCAGCCTGGACCTGCAGCGGATGATCCGCACCTCACCCAACTCGCTAGTGGCCTACATCAACAACTC
CCGAAGCAGCTCAGCGGCCAGCGGTTCCTACGGGCATCTGTCAGCGGGTGCCCTCAGCCCAGCCTTCACC
TTCCCCCACCCCATCAACCCCGTGGCCTACCAGCAGATTCTGAGCCAGCA
