>Addgene plasmid #84920 | hGli2 flag3x | addgene partial sequence | sequence record 166030 | hGH-PA-R 5'-CCAGCTTGGTTCCCAATAGA-3'
CTTGCCCCTTGCTCCATACCACCCCCCTCCACCCCATAATATTATAGAAGGACACCTAGTCAGACAAAAT
GATGCAACTTAATTTTATTAGGACAAGGCTGGTGGGCACTGGAGTGGCAACTTCCAGGGCCAGGAGAGGC
ACTGGGGAGGGGTCACAGGGATGCCACCCGGGATCACTACTTGTCATCGTCATCCTTGTAGTCGATGTCA
TGATCTTTATAATCACCGTCATGGTCTTTGTAGTCAGCCCGGGATCCTCTAGAGGTCATCATGTTCAGGA
ACTTGCTCTCCTCGGCGAGGCTGGTGAGCATGGAGCTCATGTCCCCGACAGCCATGTTGCTGATGCCTGC
GGGGATGGAGGGCAGGGTCAAGGAGTTTCGGGGGGTGGTGAGGCGGGAGGAGTTCTGGGAGAGGCTGTGG
AGGAGGCTGGGGCTCAGAGCACCCGAGAACAAACTCGAGTGATCGCCATCATCCATGATGGCATCGAAGT
CAATCTGGGGGGCCTCCAGGAGCTGGGAGTCCACAGTGCTGGACACCTGGTTGACCCCTGGTGAGGGCAA
GGGCTGGGGCTGGATGCTGTCCTGACAGGCCTGTGGCTGTGGTGGCTGGGACCGCATGACCTGGCAGCTC
CCGAGGTTCTCCAGGCCTCCATCCTGTTCGTACATGTGGATCTGGCCGTAGTAGTAGAGCATGCTGTGGT
CCGGGGCCCCACCTGCGTCCTGCGGAGGCGGCTGGGGAGGCACCGACCCCATGTTGCCCATCGCTCCCTT
GGGCACAGCCTCTGCTGTTTCCTGACTGGACGGCATGGCAGCCATGGCATGGCCTGTGGCCCTGGCGTAG
GCCAGCTGCTGCTGCACAGCACGTACCCCACGGTGGCGGCCAGTGGGGCTGGGCTCGAGGGGAGGCCGGG
GCTGCACTAGGCCAAAGCCTGCTGTAGCCACCCCCATCGGGCCTGTTTGGGGCTCCATGAAGCCAGGCTG
GCGGGCAGGCAGAAGGCTGGGGACCTGGTGGTAGCCCTCCTGGCTCATGGAGGCTGCCAGGTGATGGCTC
TGCTGTGGGTAGCTCTGGACTGG
